Addgene plasmid #75630: FLT4 gRNA (BRDN0001147213)
Purpose: 3rd generation lentiviral gRNA plasmid targeting human FLT4
Depositing lab: John Doench & David Root. Depositing organization: Broad Institute. Publication: Optimized sgRNA design to maximize activity and minimize off-target effects of CRISPR-Cas9. Doench JG, Fusi N, Sullender M, Hegde M, Vaimberg EW, Donovan KF, Smith I, Tothova Z, Wilen C, Orchard R, Virgin HW, Listgarten J, Root DE. Nat Biotechnol. 2016 Jan 18. doi: 10.1038/nbt.3437. PubMed 26780180.
Backbone
  Vector backbone: lentiGuide-Puro
  Backbone manufacturer: Zhang Lab (Addgene plasmid # 52963)
  Vector type: Mammalian Expression, Lentiviral, CRISPR
  Selectable markers: Puromycin
Growth in bacteria
  Bacterial resistance: Ampicillin, 100 μg/mL
  Growth temperature: 37°C
  Growth strain: DH5alpha
  Copy number: High Copy
Gene/Insert
  Gene/Insert name: FLT4 (alt names: FLT4; NM_002020.4)
  gRNA/shRNA sequence: CATACCATGCACAATGACCT
  Species: H. sapiens (human)
  Entrez Gene: FLT4 (a.k.a. CHTD7, FLT-4, FLT41, LMPH1A, LMPHM1, PCL, VEGFR-3, VEGFR3)
  Promoter: hU6
  Cloning method: Unknown
  Sequencing primers: 5′ U6-F; 3′ pS2-R
Terms and licenses: Academic/Nonprofit Terms; Industry Terms: Not Available to Industry
Depositor comments: The gRNA was designed to target the following Genbank reference sequence(s): NM_002020.4,NM_182925.4. Note that this plasmid does NOT contain Cas9. It should be used in conjunction with lentiCas9-Blast (Addgene #52962) or otherwise with cell lines already expressing Cas9. Browse the full kinome gRNA library at http://www.addgene.org/pooled-library/broadgpp-human-kinome/ or visit http://www.broadinstitute.org/rnai/public/ for detailed protocols and information.
How to cite: FLT4 gRNA (BRDN0001147213) was a gift from John Doench & David Root (Addgene plasmid # 75630 ; http://n2t.net/addgene:75630 ; RRID:Addgene_75630)
