[The description below was written by a language model from this plasmid's Addgene catalogue record and pLannotate feature annotations shown in this document.]
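Description:
FLT4 gRNA (BRDN0001147213) is a third-generation lentiviral single-guide RNA plasmid built on the lentiGuide-Puro backbone, carrying a guide directed against human FLT4, the gene encoding the receptor tyrosine kinase VEGFR-3. In bacteria it is maintained as a high-copy plasmid through a ColE1/pUC-type origin and selected with ampicillin via the β-lactamase gene. An f1 origin, an SV40 origin and remnants of lac and phage-promoter sequences are also present in the backbone.

The lentiviral transfer cassette begins with an RSV promoter fused to a truncated HIV-1 5' LTR, which makes genomic RNA production Tat-independent. It continues through the Ψ packaging signal with a gag fragment, the Rev response element and a cPPT/CTS element, and ends in a ΔU3 self-inactivating 3' LTR followed by an SV40 polyadenylation signal. Within this cassette, a human U6 RNA polymerase III promoter drives the FLT4-specific spacer joined to the Streptococcus pyogenes Cas9 guide RNA scaffold. A separate EF-1α promoter with its intron A drives puromycin N-acetyltransferase, allowing selection of transduced mammalian cells. A WPRE downstream enhances expression of that transcript.

The plasmid does not encode Cas9, so it is intended for use with a separate Cas9-expressing lentiviral vector or in cells that already express Cas9. In those settings, delivery of the guide directs cleavage at the FLT4 locus for gene knockout. According to the record, the guide was designed against two FLT4 reference transcripts and belongs to a human kinome guide library created in work on optimising sgRNA activity and reducing off-target effects.
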