Features (pLannotate 1.2.2; 29 found; start..end, strand, type, name):
     14..80      +  CDS            small t antigen (fragment): SV40 (simian virus 40) small t antigen
    106..317     +  promoter       EF-1α core promoter: core promoter for human elongation factor EF-1α
    318..1256    +  intron         EF-1α intron A: intron upstream of the start codon of human EF-1α
   1278..1877    +  CDS            PuroR (fragment): puromycin N-acetyltransferase; pac from Streptomyces; confers resistance to puromycin
   1893..2481    +  misc_feature   WPRE: woodchuck hepatitis virus posttranscriptional regulatory element
   2532..2551    +  misc_feature   cPPT/CTS (fragment): central polypurine tract and central termination sequence of HIV-1
   2553..2786    +  LTR            3' LTR (ΔU3): self-inactivating 3' long terminal repeat (LTR) from HIV-1
   2864..2985    +  polyA_signal   SV40 poly(A) signal: SV40 polyadenylation signal
   3025..3160    +  rep_origin     SV40 ori: SV40 origin of replication
   3181..3199    -  promoter       T7 promoter: promoter for bacteriophage T7 RNA polymerase
   3207..3362    +  CDS            lacZα (fragment): LacZα fragment of β-galactosidase; lacZ fragment
   3367..3795    +  rep_origin     f1 ori (sequence partly withheld): f1 bacteriophage origin of replication; arrow indicates direction of (+) strand synthesis
   3848..3952    +  promoter       AmpR promoter: bla
   3953..4813    +  CDS            AmpR: β-lactamase; bla; confers resistance to ampicillin, carbenicillin, and related antibiotics
   4984..5572    +  rep_origin     ori: high-copy-number ColE1/pMB1/pBR322/pUC origin of replication
   5755..5847    +  CDS            lacI (fragment): lac repressor; lacI; The lac repressor binds to the lac operator to inhibit transcription in E. coli. This inhibition can be relieved by adding lactose or isopropyl-β-D-thiogalactopyranoside (IPTG).
   5860..5881    +  protein_bind   CAP binding site: CAP binding activates transcription in the presence of cAMP. E. coli catabolite activator protein
   5896..5926    +  promoter       lac promoter: promoter for the E. coli lac operon
   5934..5950    +  protein_bind   lac operator: The lac repressor binds to the lac operator to inhibit transcription in E. coli. This inhibition can be relieved by adding lactose or isopropyl-β-D-thiogalactopyranoside (IPTG). lac repressor encoded by lacI
   5995..6013    +  promoter       T3 promoter: promoter for bacteriophage T3 RNA polymerase
   6041..6267    +  promoter       RSV promoter: Rous sarcoma virus enhancer/promoter
   6268..6448    +  LTR            5' LTR (truncated): truncated 5' long terminal repeat (LTR) from HIV-1
   6495..6620    +  misc_feature   HIV-1 Ψ: packaging signal of human immunodeficiency virus type 1
   6604..6967    +  CDS            HIV-1 gag (fragment): gag protein from human immunodeficiency virus 1; gag
   7113..7346    +  misc_feature   RRE: The Rev response element (RRE) of HIV-1 allows for Rev-dependent mRNA export from the nucleus to the cytoplasm.
   7723..7749    +  CDS            Rev (fragment): human immunodeficiency virus 1 (HIV-1) Rev protein; rev; enhances nuclear export of unspliced and incompletely spliced viral mRNAs
   7753..7993    +  promoter       U6 promoter: RNA polymerase III promoter for human U6 snRNA
   8023..8098    +  misc_RNA       gRNA scaffold: guide RNA scaffold for the Streptococcus pyogenes CRISPR/Cas9 system
   8154..8271    +  misc_feature   cPPT/CTS: central polypurine tract and central termination sequence of HIV-1
>Addgene plasmid #75630 | FLT4 gRNA (BRDN0001147213) | addgene full sequence | sequence record 184256 | Addgene Assembled Sequence
CCCGGGTGCAAAGATGGATAAAGTTTTAAACAGAGAGGAATCTTTGCAGCTAATGGACCTTCTAGGTCTT
GAAAGGAGTGGGAATTGGCTCCGGTGCCCGTCAGTGGGCAGAGCGCACATCGCCCACAGTCCCCGAGAAG
TTGGGGGGAGGGGTCGGCAATTGATCCGGTGCCTAGAGAAGGTGGCGCGGGGTAAACTGGGAAAGTGATG
TCGTGTACTGGCTCCGCCTTTTTCCCGAGGGTGGGGGAGAACCGTATATAAGTGCAGTAGTCGCCGTGAA
CGTTCTTTTTCGCAACGGGTTTGCCGCCAGAACACAGGTAAGTGCCGTGTGTGGTTCCCGCGGGCCTGGC
CTCTTTACGGGTTATGGCCCTTGCGTGCCTTGAATTACTTCCACCTGGCTGCAGTACGTGATTCTTGATC
CCGAGCTTCGGGTTGGAAGTGGGTGGGAGAGTTCGAGGCCTTGCGCTTAAGGAGCCCCTTCGCCTCGTGC
TTGAGTTGAGGCCTGGCCTGGGCGCTGGGGCCGCCGCGTGCGAATCTGGTGGCACCTTCGCGCCTGTCTC
GCTGCTTTCGATAAGTCTCTAGCCATTTAAAATTTTTGATGACCTGCTGCGACGCTTTTTTTCTGGCAAG
ATAGTCTTGTAAATGCGGGCCAAGATCTGCACACTGGTATTTCGGTTTTTGGGGCCGCGGGCGGCGACGG
GGCCCGTGCGTCCCAGCGCACATGTTCGGCGAGGCGGGGCCTGCGAGCGCGGCCACCGAGAATCGGACGG
GGGTAGTCTCAAGCTGGCCGGCCTGCTCTGGTGCCTGGCCTCGCGCCGCCGTGTATCGCCCCGCCCTGGG
CGGCAAGGCTGGCCCGGTCGGCACCAGTTGCGTGAGCGGAAAGATGGCCGCTTCCCGGCCCTGCTGCAGG
GAGCTCAAAATGGAGGACGCGGCGCTCGGGAGAGCGGGCGGGTGAGTCACCCACACAAAGGAAAAGGGCC
TTTCCGTCCTCAGCCGTCGCTTCATGTGACTCCACGGAGTACCGGGCGCCGTCCAGGCACCTCGATTAGT
TCTCGAGCTTTTGGAGTACGTCGTCTTTAGGTTGGGGGGAGGGGTTTTATGCGATGGAGTTTCCCCACAC
TGAGTGGGTGGAGACTGAAGTTAGGCCAGCTTGGCACTTGATGTAATTCTCCTTGGAATTTGCCCTTTTT
GAGTTTGGATCTTGGTTCATTCTCAAGCCTCAGACAGTGGTTCAAAGTTTTTTTCTTCCATTTCAGGTGT
CGTGACGTACGGCCACCATGACCGAGTACAAGCCCACGGTGCGCCTCGCCACCCGCGACGACGTCCCCAG
GGCCGTACGCACCCTCGCCGCCGCGTTCGCCGACTACCCCGCCACGCGCCACACCGTCGATCCGGACCGC
CACATCGAGCGGGTCACCGAGCTGCAAGAACTCTTCCTCACGCGCGTCGGGCTCGACATCGGCAAGGTGT
GGGTCGCGGACGACGGCGCCGCCGTGGCGGTCTGGACCACGCCGGAGAGCGTCGAAGCGGGGGCGGTGTT
CGCCGAGATCGGCCCGCGCATGGCCGAGTTGAGCGGTTCCCGGCTGGCCGCGCAGCAACAGATGGAAGGC
CTCCTGGCGCCGCACCGGCCCAAGGAGCCCGCGTGGTTCCTGGCCACCGTCGGAGTCTCGCCCGACCACC
AGGGCAAGGGTCTGGGCAGCGCCGTCGTGCTCCCCGGAGTGGAGGCGGCCGAGCGCGCCGGGGTGCCCGC
CTTCCTGGAGACCTCCGCGCCCCGCAACCTCCCCTTCTACGAGCGGCTCGGCTTCACCGTCACCGCCGAC
GTCGAGGTGCCCGAAGGACCGCGCACCTGGTGCATGACCCGCAAGCCCGGTGCCTGAACGCGTTAAGTCG
ACAATCAACCTCTGGATTACAAAATTTGTGAAAGATTGACTGGTATTCTTAACTATGTTGCTCCTTTTAC
GCTATGTGGATACGCTGCTTTAATGCCTTTGTATCATGCTATTGCTTCCCGTATGGCTTTCATTTTCTCC
TCCTTGTATAAATCCTGGTTGCTGTCTCTTTATGAGGAGTTGTGGCCCGTTGTCAGGCAACGTGGCGTGG
TGTGCACTGTGTTTGCTGACGCAACCCCCACTGGTTGGGGCATTGCCACCACCTGTCAGCTCCTTTCCGG
GACTTTCGCTTTCCCCCTCCCTATTGCCACGGCGGAACTCATCGCCGCCTGCCTTGCCCGCTGCTGGACA
GGGGCTCGGCTGTTGGGCACTGACAATTCCGTGGTGTTGTCGGGGAAATCATCGTCCTTTCCTTGGCTGC
TCGCCTGTGTTGCCACCTGGATTCTGCGCGGGACGTCCTTCTGCTACGTCCCTTCGGCCCTCAATCCAGC
GGACCTTCCTTCCCGCGGCCTGCTGCCGGCTCTGCGGCCTCTTCCGCGTCTTCGCCTTCGCCCTCAGACG
AGTCGGATCTCCCTTTGGGCCGCCTCCCCGCGTCGACTTTAAGACCAATGACTTACAAGGCAGCTGTAGA
TCTTAGCCACTTTTTAAAAGAAAAGGGGGGACTGGAAGGGCTAATTCACTCCCAACGAAGACAAGATCTG
CTTTTTGCTTGTACTGGGTCTCTCTGGTTAGACCAGATCTGAGCCTGGGAGCTCTCTGGCTAACTAGGGA
ACCCACTGCTTAAGCCTCAATAAAGCTTGCCTTGAGTGCTTCAAGTAGTGTGTGCCCGTCTGTTGTGTGA
CTCTGGTAACTAGAGATCCCTCAGACCCTTTTAGTCAGTGTGGAAAATCTCTAGCAGTACGTATAGTAGT
TCATGTCATCTTATTATTCAGTATTTATAACTTGCAAAGAAATGAATATCAGAGAGTGAGAGGAACTTGT
TTATTGCAGCTTATAATGGTTACAAATAAAGCAATAGCATCACAAATTTCACAAATAAAGCATTTTTTTC
ACTGCATTCTAGTTGTGGTTTGTCCAAACTCATCAATGTATCTTATCATGTCTGGCTCTAGCTATCCCGC
CCCTAACTCCGCCCATCCCGCCCCTAACTCCGCCCAGTTCCGCCCATTCTCCGCCCCATGGCTGACTAAT
TTTTTTTATTTATGCAGAGGCCGAGGCCGCCTCGGCCTCTGAGCTATTCCAGAAGTAGTGAGGAGGCTTT
TTTGGAGGCCTAGGGACGTACCCAATTCGCCCTATAGTGAGTCGTATTACGCGCGCTCACTGGCCGTCGT
TTTACAACGTCGTGACTGGGAAAACCCTGGCGTTACCCAACTTAATCGCCTTGCAGCACATCCCCCTTTC
GCCAGCTGGCGTAATAGCGAAGAGGCCCGCACCGATCGCCCTTCCCAACAGTTGCGCAGCCTGAATGGCG
AATGGG
[124 nt withheld, positions 3367-3490]
C
[91 nt withheld, positions 3492-3582]
A
[49 nt withheld, positions 3584-3632]
CCTTTGACGTTGGAGTCCACGTTCTTT
[37 nt withheld, positions 3660-3696]
ACCCTATCTCGGTCTATTCTTTTGATTTATAAGGGATTTTGCCGATTTCGGCCTATTGGTTAAAAAATGA
GCTGATTTAACAAAAATTTAACGCGAATTTTAACAAAATATTAACGCTTACAATTTAGGTGGCACTTTTC
GGGGAAATGTGCGCGGAACCCCTATTTGTTTATTTTTCTAAATACATTCAAATATGTATCCGCTCATGAG
ACAATAACCCTGATAAATGCTTCAATAATATTGAAAAAGGAAGAGTATGAGTATTCAACATTTCCGTGTC
GCCCTTATTCCCTTTTTTGCGGCATTTTGCCTTCCTGTTTTTGCTCACCCAGAAACGCTGGTGAAAGTAA
AAGATGCTGAAGATCAGTTGGGTGCACGAGTGGGTTACATCGAACTGGATCTCAACAGCGGTAAGATCCT
TGAGAGTTTTCGCCCCGAAGAACGTTTTCCAATGATGAGCACTTTTAAAGTTCTGCTATGTGGCGCGGTA
TTATCCCGTATTGACGCCGGGCAAGAGCAACTCGGTCGCCGCATACACTATTCTCAGAATGACTTGGTTG
AGTACTCACCAGTCACAGAAAAGCATCTTACGGATGGCATGACAGTAAGAGAATTATGCAGTGCTGCCAT
AACCATGAGTGATAACACTGCGGCCAACTTACTTCTGACAACGATCGGAGGACCGAAGGAGCTAACCGCT
TTTTTGCACAACATGGGGGATCATGTAACTCGCCTTGATCGTTGGGAACCGGAGCTGAATGAAGCCATAC
CAAACGACGAGCGTGACACCACGATGCCTGTAGCAATGGCAACAACGTTGCGCAAACTATTAACTGGCGA
ACTACTTACTCTAGCTTCCCGGCAACAATTAATAGACTGGATGGAGGCGGATAAAGTTGCAGGACCACTT
CTGCGCTCGGCCCTTCCGGCTGGCTGGTTTATTGCTGATAAATCTGGAGCCGGTGAGCGTGGGTCTCGCG
GTATCATTGCAGCACTGGGGCCAGATGGTAAGCCCTCCCGTATCGTAGTTATCTACACGACGGGGAGTCA
GGCAACTATGGATGAACGAAATAGACAGATCGCTGAGATAGGTGCCTCACTGATTAAGCATTGGTAACTG
TCAGACCAAGTTTACTCATATATACTTTAGATTGATTTAAAACTTCATTTTTAATTTAAAAGGATCTAGG
TGAAGATCCTTTTTGATAATCTCATGACCAAAATCCCTTAACGTGAGTTTTCGTTCCACTGAGCGTCAGA
CCCCGTAGAAAAGATCAAAGGATCTTCTTGAGATCCTTTTTTTCTGCGCGTAATCTGCTGCTTGCAAACA
AAAAAACCACCGCTACCAGCGGTGGTTTGTTTGCCGGATCAAGAGCTACCAACTCTTTTTCCGAAGGTAA
CTGGCTTCAGCAGAGCGCAGATACCAAATACTGTTCTTCTAGTGTAGCCGTAGTTAGGCCACCACTTCAA
GAACTCTGTAGCACCGCCTACATACCTCGCTCTGCTAATCCTGTTACCAGTGGCTGCTGCCAGTGGCGAT
AAGTCGTGTCTTACCGGGTTGGACTCAAGACGATAGTTACCGGATAAGGCGCAGCGGTCGGGCTGAACGG
GGGGTTCGTGCACACAGCCCAGCTTGGAGCGAACGACCTACACCGAACTGAGATACCTACAGCGTGAGCT
ATGAGAAAGCGCCACGCTTCCCGAAGGGAGAAAGGCGGACAGGTATCCGGTAAGCGGCAGGGTCGGAACA
GGAGAGCGCACGAGGGAGCTTCCAGGGGGAAACGCCTGGTATCTTTATAGTCCTGTCGGGTTTCGCCACC
TCTGACTTGAGCGTCGATTTTTGTGATGCTCGTCAGGGGGGCGGAGCCTATGGAAAAACGCCAGCAACGC
GGCCTTTTTACGGTTCCTGGCCTTTTGCTGGCCTTTTGCTCACATGTTCTTTCCTGCGTTATCCCCTGAT
TCTGTGGATAACCGTATTACCGCCTTTGAGTGAGCTGATACCGCTCGCCGCAGCCGAACGACCGAGCGCA
GCGAGTCAGTGAGCGAGGAAGCGGAAGAGCGCCCAATACGCAAACCGCCTCTCCCCGCGCGTTGGCCGAT
TCATTAATGCAGCTGGCACGACAGGTTTCCCGACTGGAAAGCGGGCAGTGAGCGCAACGCAATTAATGTG
AGTTAGCTCACTCATTAGGCACCCCAGGCTTTACACTTTATGCTTCCGGCTCGTATGTTGTGTGGAATTG
TGAGCGGATAACAATTTCACACAGGAAACAGCTATGACCATGATTACGCCAAGCGCGCAATTAACCCTCA
CTAAAGGGAACAAAAGCTGGAGCTGCAAGCTTAATGTAGTCTTATGCAATACTCTTGTAGTCTTGCAACA
TGGTAACGATGAGTTAGCAACATGCCTTACAAGGAGAGAAAAAGCACCGTGCATGCCGATTGGTGGAAGT
AAGGTGGTACGATCGTGCCTTATTAGGAAGGCAACAGACGGGTCTGACATGGATTGGACGAACCACTGAA
TTGCCGCATTGCAGAGATATTGTATTTAAGTGCCTAGCTCGATACATAAACGGGTCTCTCTGGTTAGACC
AGATCTGAGCCTGGGAGCTCTCTGGCTAACTAGGGAACCCACTGCTTAAGCCTCAATAAAGCTTGCCTTG
AGTGCTTCAAGTAGTGTGTGCCCGTCTGTTGTGTGACTCTGGTAACTAGAGATCCCTCAGACCCTTTTAG
TCAGTGTGGAAAATCTCTAGCAGTGGCGCCCGAACAGGGACTTGAAAGCGAAAGGGAAACCAGAGGAGCT
CTCTCGACGCAGGACTCGGCTTGCTGAAGCGCGCACGGCAAGAGGCGAGGGGCGGCGACTGGTGAGTACG
CCAAAAATTTTGACTAGCGGAGGCTAGAAGGAGAGAGATGGGTGCGAGAGCGTCAGTATTAAGCGGGGGA
GAATTAGATCGCGATGGGAAAAAATTCGGTTAAGGCCAGGGGGAAAGAAAAAATATAAATTAAAACATAT
AGTATGGGCAAGCAGGGAGCTAGAACGATTCGCAGTTAATCCTGGCCTGTTAGAAACATCAGAAGGCTGT
AGACAAATACTGGGACAGCTACAACCATCCCTTCAGACAGGATCAGAAGAACTTAGATCATTATATAATA
CAGTAGCAACCCTCTATTGTGTGCATCAAAGGATAGAGATAAAAGACACCAAGGAAGCTTTAGACAAGAT
AGAGGAAGAGCAAAACAAAAGTAAGACCACCGCACAGCAAGCGGCCGCTGATCTTCAGACCTGGAGGAGG
AGATATGAGGGACAATTGGAGAAGTGAATTATATAAATATAAAGTAGTAAAAATTGAACCATTAGGAGTA
GCACCCACCAAGGCAAAGAGAAGAGTGGTGCAGAGAGAAAAAAGAGCAGTGGGAATAGGAGCTTTGTTCC
TTGGGTTCTTGGGAGCAGCAGGAAGCACTATGGGCGCAGCGTCAATGACGCTGACGGTACAGGCCAGACA
ATTATTGTCTGGTATAGTGCAGCAGCAGAACAATTTGCTGAGGGCTATTGAGGCGCAACAGCATCTGTTG
CAACTCACAGTCTGGGGCATCAAGCAGCTCCAGGCAAGAATCCTGGCTGTGGAAAGATACCTAAAGGATC
AACAGCTCCTGGGGATTTGGGGTTGCTCTGGAAAACTCATTTGCACCACTGCTGTGCCTTGGAATGCTAG
TTGGAGTAATAAATCTCTGGAACAGATTTGGAATCACACGACCTGGATGGAGTGGGACAGAGAAATTAAC
AATTACACAAGCTTAATACACTCCTTAATTGAAGAATCGCAAAACCAGCAAGAAAAGAATGAACAAGAAT
TATTGGAATTAGATAAATGGGCAAGTTTGTGGAATTGGTTTAACATAACAAATTGGCTGTGGTATATAAA
ATTATTCATAATGATAGTAGGAGGCTTGGTAGGTTTAAGAATAGTTTTTGCTGTACTTTCTATAGTGAAT
AGAGTTAGGCAGGGATATTCACCATTATCGTTTCAGACCCACCTCCCAACCCCGAGGGGACCCAGAGAGG
GCCTATTTCCCATGATTCCTTCATATTTGCATATACGATACAAGGCTGTTAGAGAGATAATTAGAATTAA
TTTGACTGTAAACACAAAGATATTAGTACAAAATACGTGACGTAGAAAGTAATAATTTCTTGGGTAGTTT
GCAGTTTTAAAATTATGTTTTAAAATGGACTATCATATGCTTACCGTAACTTGAAAGTATTTCGATTTCT
TGGCTTTATATATCTTGTGGAAAGGACGAAACACCGCATACCATGCACAATGACCTGTTTTAGAGCTAGA
AATAGCAAGTTAAAATAAGGCTAGTCCGTTATCAACTTGAAAAAGTGGCACCGAGTCGGTGCTTTTTTAA
GCTTGGCGTAACTAGATCTTGAGACAAATGGCAGTATTCATCCACAATTTTAAAAGAAAAGGGGGGATTG
GGGGGTACAGTGCAGGGGAAAGAATAGTAGACATAATAGCAACAGACATACAAACTAAAGAATTACAAAA
ACAAATTACAAAAATTCAAAATTTTCGGGTTTATTACAGGGACAGCAGAGATCCACTTTGGCGCCGGCTC
GAGGGGG
