>Addgene plasmid #75630 | FLT4 gRNA (BRDN0001147213) | depositor partial sequence | sequence record 143090 | Target Sequence
CATACCATGCACAATGACCT
