>Addgene plasmid #75630 | FLT4 gRNA (BRDN0001147213) | addgene partial sequence | sequence record 184255 | hU6-F
CGTAGAAAGTAATAATTTCTTGGGTAGTTTGCAGTTTTAAAATTATGTTTTAAAATGGACTATCATATGC
TTACCGTAACTTGAAAGTATTTCGATTTCTTGGCTTTATATATCTTGTGGAAAGGACGAAACACCGCATA
CCATGCACAATGACCTGTTTTAGAGCTAGAAATAGCAAGTTAAAATAAGGCTAGTCCGTTATCAACTTGA
AAAAGTGGCACCGAGTCGGTGCTTTTTTAAGCTTGGCGTAACTAGATCTTGAGACAAATGGCAGTATTCA
TCCACAATTTTAAAAGAAAAGGGGGGATTGGGGGGTACAGTGCAGGGGAAAGAATAGTAGACATAATAGC
AACAGACATACAAACTAAAGAATTACAAAAACAAATTACAAAAATTCAAAATTTTCGGGTTTATTACAGG
GACAGCAGAGATCCACTTTGGCGCCGGCTCGAGGGGGCCCGGGTGCAAAGATGGATAAAGTTTTAAACAG
AGAGGAATCTTTGCAGCTAATGGACCTTCTAGGTCTTGAAAGGAGTGGGAATTGGCTCCGGTGCCCGTCA
GTGGGCAGAG
